Addgene plasmid #200449: All-in-one lenti-evoCDA-NG
Purpose: (Empty Backbone) Lentivirus vector for base editing
Depositing lab: Benjamin Cravatt. Depositing organization: Scripps California (The Scripps Research Institute). Publication: Assigning functionality to cysteines by base editing of cancer dependency genes. Li H, Ma T, Remsberg JR, Won SJ, DeMeester KE, Njomen E, Ogasawara D, Zhao KT, Huang TP, Lu B, Simon GM, Melillo B, Schreiber SL, Lykke-Andersen J, Liu DR, Cravatt BF. Nat Chem Biol. 2023 Nov;19(11):1320-1330. doi: 10.1038/s41589-023-01428-w. Epub 2023 Oct 2. PubMed 37783940.
Backbone
  Vector backbone: lentiCRISPR v2
  Modifications to backbone: Inserted base editor (#125613) to lentivirus plasmid #52961.
  Vector type: Mammalian Expression, Lentiviral, CRISPR
  Selectable markers: Puromycin
Growth in bacteria
  Bacterial resistance: Ampicillin, 100 μg/mL
  Growth temperature: 30°C
  Growth strain: NEB Stable
  Copy number: Low Copy
Gene/Insert
  Cloning method: Ligation Independent Cloning
  Sequencing primers: 5′ GACTATCATATGCTTACCGT
Resource information
  A portion of this plasmid was derived from a plasmid made by: Base editor (#125613, gift from David Liu, Broad Institute) was inserted into lentivirus plasmid (#52961, gift from Feng Zhang, Broad Institute).
Terms and licenses: Academic/Nonprofit Terms; Industry Terms: Not Available to Industry
Depositor comments: Please visit https://www.biorxiv.org/content/10.1101/2022.11.17.516964v1 for bioRxiv preprint.
How to cite: All-in-one lenti-evoCDA-NG was a gift from Benjamin Cravatt (Addgene plasmid # 200449 ; http://n2t.net/addgene:200449 ; RRID:Addgene_200449)
