[The description below was written by a language model from this plasmid's Addgene catalogue record and pLannotate feature annotations shown in this document.]
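Description:
All-in-one lenti-evoCDA-NG is a 16.2 kb third-generation, self-inactivating HIV-1 lentiviral transfer plasmid built on lentiCRISPR v2, in which the original Cas9 was replaced by a cytosine base editor taken from a separately deposited editor plasmid. It is catalogued as an empty backbone: no guide sequence is installed. In bacteria it is maintained through a ColE1/pUC-type origin with ampicillin resistance, although the record lists it as low copy. The backbone also carries an f1 origin and an SV40/EM7-driven bleomycin/Zeocin resistance cassette lying outside the LTRs, so this cassette is not packaged into virus.

The viral genome is transcribed from a CMV enhancer/promoter fused to a truncated 5' LTR. It contains the Ψ packaging signal, RRE and cPPT/CTS, and ends in a ΔU3 3' LTR followed by a bGH polyadenylation signal. Inside are two expression units. A human U6 promoter is followed by a roughly 1.9 kb stuffer and then the S. pyogenes gRNA scaffold. The annotated bacterial deoC-like hit falls within this stuffer, which is presumably the filler exchanged for a guide sequence. Downstream, an EF-1α core promoter drives the editor open reading frame. About 800 bp upstream of Cas9 is unannotated and, going by the plasmid name, would hold the evoCDA deaminase. It is followed by a D10A-bearing S. pyogenes Cas9, which the name suggests is the NG-PAM variant, then a uracil glycosylase inhibitor, puromycin N-acetyltransferase and a WPRE. The linker joining the editor to PuroR is not annotated.

The vector delivers sgRNA, base editor and puromycin selection from a single provirus. The associated work used base editing to assess the function of cysteines in cancer dependency genes.
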