Features (pLannotate 1.2.2; 36 found; start..end, strand, type, name):
    217..397     +  LTR            5' LTR (truncated): truncated 5' long terminal repeat (LTR) from HIV-1
    444..569     +  misc_feature   HIV-1 Ψ: packaging signal of human immunodeficiency virus type 1
    553..916     +  CDS            HIV-1 gag (fragment): gag protein from human immunodeficiency virus 1; gag
   1062..1295    +  misc_feature   RRE: The Rev response element (RRE) of HIV-1 allows for Rev-dependent mRNA export from the nucleus to the cytoplasm.
   1672..1772    +  CDS            Rev (fragment): human immunodeficiency virus 1 (HIV-1) Rev protein; rev; enhances nuclear export of unspliced and incompletely spliced viral mRNAs
   1822..1939    +  misc_feature   cPPT/CTS: central polypurine tract and central termination sequence of HIV-1
   1990..2230    +  promoter       U6 promoter: RNA polymerase III promoter for human U6 snRNA
   2416..3075    -  CDS            deoC1: DEOC1_STAAN - Also known as dra. Experimental evidence at protein level: Swiss-Prot protein existence level 1. Catalyzes a reversible aldol reaction between acetaldehyde and D-glyceraldehyde 3-phosphate to generate 2-deoxy-D-ribose 5- phosphate. From Staphylococcus aureus (strain N315).
   4120..4195    +  misc_RNA       gRNA scaffold: guide RNA scaffold for the Streptococcus pyogenes CRISPR/Cas9 system
   4213..4231    +  CDS            small t antigen (fragment): SV40 (simian virus 40) small t antigen
   4257..4468    +  promoter       EF-1α core promoter: core promoter for human elongation factor EF-1α
   5270..6871    +  CDS            dCas9(N): N-terminal portion of catalytically inactive Streptococcus pyogenes dCas9 carrying the D10A mutation (Zetsche et al., 2015)
   6872..9366    +  CDS            Cas9(C) (fragment): C-terminal portion of Streptococcus pyogenes Cas9 (Zetsche et al., 2015)
   9680..9928    +  CDS            UGI: UNGI_BPPB2 - Experimental evidence at protein level: Swiss-Prot protein existence level 1. This protein binds specifically and reversibly to the host uracil-DNA glycosylase, preventing removal of uracil residues from PBS2 DNA by the host uracil-excision repair system. From Bacillus phage PBS2 (Bacteriophage PBS2).
  10081..10678   +  CDS            PuroR (fragment): puromycin N-acetyltransferase; pac from Streptomyces; confers resistance to puromycin
  10694..11282   +  misc_feature   WPRE: woodchuck hepatitis virus posttranscriptional regulatory element
  11333..11352   +  misc_feature   cPPT/CTS (fragment): central polypurine tract and central termination sequence of HIV-1
  11354..11587   +  LTR            3' LTR (ΔU3): self-inactivating 3' long terminal repeat (LTR) from HIV-1
  11619..11843   +  polyA_signal   bGH poly(A) signal: bovine growth hormone polyadenylation signal
  11847..11868   +  promoter       SV40 promoter (fragment): SV40 enhancer and early promoter
  11889..12317   +  rep_origin     f1 ori (sequence partly withheld): f1 bacteriophage origin of replication; arrow indicates direction of (+) strand synthesis
  12331..12660   +  promoter       SV40 promoter: SV40 enhancer and early promoter
  12708..12755   +  promoter       EM7 promoter: synthetic bacterial promoter&nbsp
  12774..13148   +  CDS            BleoR: antibiotic-binding protein; Sh ble from Streptoalloteichus hindustanus; confers resistance to bleomycin, phleomycin, and Zeocin™
  13158..13283   +  CDS            ble (fragment): BLE_KLEPN - Experimental evidence at protein level: Swiss-Prot protein existence level 1. Binding protein with a strong affinity to the bleomycin family of antibiotics. Binds to CL990; an antimitotic-antibiotic compound. From Klebsiella pneumoniae.
  13278..13399   +  polyA_signal   SV40 poly(A) signal: SV40 polyadenylation signal
  13470..13492   -  protein_bind   lac operator (fragment): The lac repressor binds to the lac operator to inhibit transcription in E. coli. This inhibition can be relieved by adding lactose or isopropyl-β-D-thiogalactopyranoside (IPTG). lac repressor encoded by lacI
  13496..13526   -  promoter       lac promoter: promoter for the E. coli lac operon
  13541..13562   -  protein_bind   CAP binding site: CAP binding activates transcription in the presence of cAMP. E. coli catabolite activator protein
  13575..13667   -  CDS            lacI (fragment): lac repressor; lacI; The lac repressor binds to the lac operator to inhibit transcription in E. coli. This inhibition can be relieved by adding lactose or isopropyl-β-D-thiogalactopyranoside (IPTG).
  13850..14438   -  rep_origin     ori: high-copy-number ColE1/pMB1/pBR322/pUC origin of replication
  14609..15469   -  CDS            AmpR: β-lactamase; bla; confers resistance to ampicillin, carbenicillin, and related antibiotics
  15470..15574   -  promoter       AmpR promoter: bla
  15633..15685   -  misc_feature   bom (fragment): basis of mobility region from pBR322
  15840..16219   +  enhancer       CMV enhancer: human cytomegalovirus immediate early enhancer
  16220..199     +  promoter       CMV promoter (across the origin): human cytomegalovirus (CMV) immediate early promoter
>Addgene plasmid #200449 | All-in-one lenti-evoCDA-NG | addgene full sequence | sequence record 396570 | Addgene NGS Result
TGATGCGGTTTTGGCAGTACATCAATGGGCGTGGATAGCGGTTTGACTCACGGGGATTTCCAAGTCTCCA
CCCCATTGACGTCAATGGGAGTTTGTTTTGGCACCAAAATCAACGGGACTTTCCAAAATGTCGTAACAAC
TCCGCCCCATTGACGCAAATGGGCGGTAGGCGTGTACGGTGGGAGGTCTATATAAGCAGCGCGTTTTGCC
TGTACTGGGTCTCTCTGGTTAGACCAGATCTGAGCCTGGGAGCTCTCTGGCTAACTAGGGAACCCACTGC
TTAAGCCTCAATAAAGCTTGCCTTGAGTGCTTCAAGTAGTGTGTGCCCGTCTGTTGTGTGACTCTGGTAA
CTAGAGATCCCTCAGACCCTTTTAGTCAGTGTGGAAAATCTCTAGCAGTGGCGCCCGAACAGGGACTTGA
AAGCGAAAGGGAAACCAGAGGAGCTCTCTCGACGCAGGACTCGGCTTGCTGAAGCGCGCACGGCAAGAGG
CGAGGGGCGGCGACTGGTGAGTACGCCAAAAATTTTGACTAGCGGAGGCTAGAAGGAGAGAGATGGGTGC
GAGAGCGTCAGTATTAAGCGGGGGAGAATTAGATCGCGATGGGAAAAAATTCGGTTAAGGCCAGGGGGAA
AGAAAAAATATAAATTAAAACATATAGTATGGGCAAGCAGGGAGCTAGAACGATTCGCAGTTAATCCTGG
CCTGTTAGAAACATCAGAAGGCTGTAGACAAATACTGGGACAGCTACAACCATCCCTTCAGACAGGATCA
GAAGAACTTAGATCATTATATAATACAGTAGCAACCCTCTATTGTGTGCATCAAAGGATAGAGATAAAAG
ACACCAAGGAAGCTTTAGACAAGATAGAGGAAGAGCAAAACAAAAGTAAGACCACCGCACAGCAAGCGGC
CGCTGATCTTCAGACCTGGAGGAGGAGATATGAGGGACAATTGGAGAAGTGAATTATATAAATATAAAGT
AGTAAAAATTGAACCATTAGGAGTAGCACCCACCAAGGCAAAGAGAAGAGTGGTGCAGAGAGAAAAAAGA
GCAGTGGGAATAGGAGCTTTGTTCCTTGGGTTCTTGGGAGCAGCAGGAAGCACTATGGGCGCAGCGTCAA
TGACGCTGACGGTACAGGCCAGACAATTATTGTCTGGTATAGTGCAGCAGCAGAACAATTTGCTGAGGGC
TATTGAGGCGCAACAGCATCTGTTGCAACTCACAGTCTGGGGCATCAAGCAGCTCCAGGCAAGAATCCTG
GCTGTGGAAAGATACCTAAAGGATCAACAGCTCCTGGGGATTTGGGGTTGCTCTGGAAAACTCATTTGCA
CCACTGCTGTGCCTTGGAATGCTAGTTGGAGTAATAAATCTCTGGAACAGATTTGGAATCACACGACCTG
GATGGAGTGGGACAGAGAAATTAACAATTACACAAGCTTAATACACTCCTTAATTGAAGAATCGCAAAAC
CAGCAAGAAAAGAATGAACAAGAATTATTGGAATTAGATAAATGGGCAAGTTTGTGGAATTGGTTTAACA
TAACAAATTGGCTGTGGTATATAAAATTATTCATAATGATAGTAGGAGGCTTGGTAGGTTTAAGAATAGT
TTTTGCTGTACTTTCTATAGTGAATAGAGTTAGGCAGGGATATTCACCATTATCGTTTCAGACCCACCTC
CCAACCCCGAGGGGACCCGACAGGCCCGAAGGAATAGAAGAAGAAGGTGGAGAGAGAGACAGAGACAGAT
CCATTCGATTAGTGAACGGATCGGCACTGCGTGCGCCAATTCTGCAGACAAATGGCAGTATTCATCCACA
ATTTTAAAAGAAAAGGGGGGATTGGGGGGTACAGTGCAGGGGAAAGAATAGTAGACATAATAGCAACAGA
CATACAAACTAAAGAATTACAAAAACAAATTACAAAAATTCAAAATTTTCGGGTTTATTACAGGGACAGC
AGAGATCCAGTTTGGTTAATTAAGGTACCGAGGGCCTATTTCCCATGATTCCTTCATATTTGCATATACG
ATACAAGGCTGTTAGAGAGATAATTAGAATTAATTTGACTGTAAACACAAAGATATTAGTACAAAATACG
TGACGTAGAAAGTAATAATTTCTTGGGTAGTTTGCAGTTTTAAAATTATGTTTTAAAATGGACTATCATA
TGCTTACCGTAACTTGAAAGTATTTCGATTTCTTGGCTTTATATATCTTGTGGAAAGGACGAAACACCGG
AGACGGTTGTAAATGAGCACACAAAATACACATGCTAAAATATTATATTCTATGACCTTTATAAAATCAA
CCAAAATCTTCTTTTTAATAACTTTAGTATCAATAATTAGAATTTTTATGTTCCTTTTTGCAAACTTTTA
ATAAAAATGAGCAAAATAAAAAAACGCTAGTTTTAGTAACTCGCGTTGTTTTCTTCACCTTTAATAATAG
CTACTCCACCACTTGTTCCTAAGCGGTCAGCTCCTGCTTCAATCATTTTTTGAGCATCTTCAAATGTTCT
AACTCCACCAGCTGCTTTAACTAAAGCATTGTCTTTAACAACTGACTTCATTAGTTTAACATCTTCAAAT
GTTGCACCTGATTTTGAAAATCCTGTTGATGTTTTAACAAATTCTAATCCAGCTTCAACAGCTATTTCAC
AAGCTTTCATGATTTCTTCTTTTGTTAATAAACAATTTTCCATAATACATTTAACAACATGTGATCCAGC
TGCTTTTTTTACAGCTTTCATGTCTTCTAAAACTAATTCATAATTTTTGTCTTTTAATGCACCAATATTT
AATACCATATCAATTTCTGTTGCACCATCTTTAATTGCTTCAGAAACTTCGAATGCTTTTGTAGCTGTTG
TGCATGCACCTAGAGGAAAACCTACAACATTTGTTATTCCTACATTTGTGCCTTTTAATAATTCTTTACA
ATAGCTTGTTCAATATGAATTAACACAAACTGTTGCAAAATCAAATTCAATTGCTTCATCACATAATTGT
TTAATTTCAGCTTTCGTAGCATCTTGTTTTAATAATGTGTGATCTATATATTTGTTTAGTTTCATTTTTT
CTCCTATATATTCATTTTTAATTTTAATTCTTTAATAATTTCGTCTACTTTAACTTTAGCGTTTTGAACA
GATTCACCAACACCTATAAAATAAATTTTTAGTTTAGGTTCAGTTCCACTTGGGCGAACAGCAAATCATG
ACTTATCTTCTAAATAAAATTTTAGTAAGTCTTGTCCTGGCATATTATACATTCCATCGATGTAGTCTTC
AACATTAACAACTTTAAGTCCAGCAATTTGAGTTAAGGGTGTTGCTCTCAATGATTTCATTAATGGTTCA
ATTTTTAATTTCTTTTCTTCTGGTTTAAAATTCAAGTTTAAAGTGAAAGTGTAATATGCACCCATTTCTT
TAAATAAATCTTCTAAATAGTCTACTAATGTTTTATTTTGTTTTTTATAAAATCAAGCAGCCTCTGCTAT
TAATATAGAAGCTTGTATTCCATCTTTATCTCTAGCTGAGTCATCAATTACATATCCATAACTTTCTTCA
TAAGCAAAAACAAAATTTAATCCGTTATCTTCTTCTTTAGCAATTTCTCTACCCATTCATTTAAATCCAG
TTAAAGTTTTTACAATATTAACTCCATATTTTTCATGAGCGATTCTATCACCCAAATCACTTGTTACAAA
ACTTGAATATAGAGCCGGATTTTTTGGAATGCTATTTAAGCGTTTTAGATTTGATAATTTTCAATCAATT
AAAATTGGTCCTGTTTGATTTCCATCTAATCTTACAAAATGACCATCATGTTTTATTGCCATTCCAAATC
TGTCAGCATCTGGGTCATTCATAATAATAATATCTGCATCATGTTTAATACCATATTCAAGCGGTATTTT
TCATGCAGGATCAAATTCTGGATTTGGATTTACAACATTTTTAAATGTTTCATCTTCAAATGCATGCTCT
TCAACCTCAATAACGTTATATCCTGATTCACGTAATATTTTTGGGGTAAATTTAGTTCCTGTTCCATTAA
CTGCGCTAAAAATAATTTTTAAATCTTTTTTAGCTTCTTGCTCTTTTTTGTACGTCTCTGTTTTAGAGCT
AGAAATAGCAAGTTAAAATAAGGCTAGTCCGTTATCAACTTGAAAAAGTGGCACCGAGTCGGTGCTTTTT
TGAATTCGCTAGCTAGGTCTTGAAAGGAGTGGGAATTGGCTCCGGTGCCCGTCAGTGGGCAGAGCGCACA
TCGCCCACAGTCCCCGAGAAGTTGGGGGGAGGGGTCGGCAATTGATCCGGTGCCTAGAGAAGGTGGCGCG
GGGTAAACTGGGAAAGTGATGTCGTGTACTGGCTCCGCCTTTTTCCCGAGGGTGGGGGAGAACCGTATAT
AAGTGCAGTAGTCGCCGTGAACGTTCTTTTTCGCAACGGGTTTGCCGCCAGAACACAGGACCGGTTCTAG
AGCGCTGCCACCATGAAACGGACAGCCGACGGAAGCGAGTTCGAGTCACCAAAGAAGAAGCGGAAAGTCA
GTACCGACGCCGAGTACGTGCGGATCCACGAGAAGCTGGATATCTATACATTCAAGAAGCAGTTTAGCAA
CAATAAGAAGTCCGTGTCTCACAGATGCTACGTGCTGTTCGAGCTGAAGCGGAGAGGAGAGAGGCGCGCC
TGTTTTTGGGGCTATGCCGTGAACAAGCCACAGTCTGGAACCGAGAGGGGAATCCACGCAGAGATCTTCA
GCATCAGGAAGGTGGAGGAGTACCTGCGCGACAACCCCGGCCAGTTTACAATCAATTGGTATAGCTCCTG
GAGCCCTTGCGCCGATTGTGCCGAGAAGATCCTGGAGTGGTACAACCAGGAGCTGAGGGGCAATGGCCAC
ACCCTGAAGATCTGGGTGTGCAAGCTGTACTATGAGAAGAACGCCAGGAATCAGATCGGCCTGTGGAACC
TGCGCGACAATGGCGTGGGCCTGAACGTGATGGTGTCCGAGCACTATCAGTGCTGTCGCAAGATCTTTAT
CCAGTCTAGCCACAATCAGCTGAACGAGAATCGGTGGCTGGAGAAGACACTGAAGAGAGCCGAGAAGCGG
AGAAGCGAGCTGTCCATCATGTTTCAGGTGAAGATCCTGCACACCACAAAGTCTCCCGCCGTGTCTGGCG
GATCTAGCGGAGGATCCTCTGGCAGCGAGACACCAGGAACAAGCGAGTCAGCAACACCAGAGAGCAGTGG
CGGCAGCAGCGGCGGCAGCGACAAGAAGTACAGCATCGGCCTGGCCATCGGCACCAACTCTGTGGGCTGG
GCCGTGATCACCGACGAGTACAAGGTGCCCAGCAAGAAATTCAAGGTGCTGGGCAACACCGACCGGCACA
GCATCAAGAAGAACCTGATCGGAGCCCTGCTGTTCGACAGCGGCGAAACAGCCGAGGCCACCCGGCTGAA
GAGAACCGCCAGAAGAAGATACACCAGACGGAAGAACCGGATCTGCTATCTGCAAGAGATCTTCAGCAAC
GAGATGGCCAAGGTGGACGACAGCTTCTTCCACAGACTGGAAGAGTCCTTCCTGGTGGAAGAGGATAAGA
AGCACGAGCGGCACCCCATCTTCGGCAACATCGTGGACGAGGTGGCCTACCACGAGAAGTACCCCACCAT
CTACCACCTGAGAAAGAAACTGGTGGACAGCACCGACAAGGCCGACCTGCGGCTGATCTATCTGGCCCTG
GCCCACATGATCAAGTTCCGGGGCCACTTCCTGATCGAGGGCGACCTGAACCCCGACAACAGCGACGTGG
ACAAGCTGTTCATCCAGCTGGTGCAGACCTACAACCAGCTGTTCGAGGAAAACCCCATCAACGCCAGCGG
CGTGGACGCCAAGGCCATCCTGTCTGCCAGACTGAGCAAGAGCAGACGGCTGGAAAATCTGATCGCCCAG
CTGCCCGGCGAGAAGAAGAATGGCCTGTTCGGAAACCTGATTGCCCTGAGCCTGGGCCTGACCCCCAACT
TCAAGAGCAACTTCGACCTGGCCGAGGATGCCAAACTGCAGCTGAGCAAGGACACCTACGACGACGACCT
GGACAACCTGCTGGCCCAGATCGGCGACCAGTACGCCGACCTGTTTCTGGCCGCCAAGAACCTGTCCGAC
GCCATCCTGCTGAGCGACATCCTGAGAGTGAACACCGAGATCACCAAGGCCCCCCTGAGCGCCTCTATGA
TCAAGAGATACGACGAGCACCACCAGGACCTGACCCTGCTGAAAGCTCTCGTGCGGCAGCAGCTGCCTGA
GAAGTACAAAGAGATTTTCTTCGACCAGAGCAAGAACGGCTACGCCGGCTACATTGACGGCGGAGCCAGC
CAGGAAGAGTTCTACAAGTTCATCAAGCCCATCCTGGAAAAGATGGACGGCACCGAGGAACTGCTCGTGA
AGCTGAACAGAGAGGACCTGCTGCGGAAGCAGCGGACCTTCGACAACGGCAGCATCCCCCACCAGATCCA
CCTGGGAGAGCTGCACGCCATTCTGCGGCGGCAGGAAGATTTTTACCCATTCCTGAAGGACAACCGGGAA
AAGATCGAGAAGATCCTGACCTTCCGCATCCCCTACTACGTGGGCCCTCTGGCCAGGGGAAACAGCAGAT
TCGCCTGGATGACCAGAAAGAGCGAGGAAACCATCACCCCCTGGAACTTCGAGGAAGTGGTGGACAAGGG
CGCTTCCGCCCAGAGCTTCATCGAGCGGATGACCAACTTCGATAAGAACCTGCCCAACGAGAAGGTGCTG
CCCAAGCACAGCCTGCTGTACGAGTACTTCACCGTGTATAACGAGCTGACCAAAGTGAAATACGTGACCG
AGGGAATGAGAAAGCCCGCCTTCCTGAGCGGCGAGCAGAAAAAGGCCATCGTGGACCTGCTGTTCAAGAC
CAACCGGAAAGTGACCGTGAAGCAGCTGAAAGAGGACTACTTCAAGAAAATCGAGTGCTTCGACTCCGTG
GAAATCTCCGGCGTGGAAGATCGGTTCAACGCCTCCCTGGGCACATACCACGATCTGCTGAAAATTATCA
AGGACAAGGACTTCCTGGACAATGAGGAAAACGAGGACATTCTGGAAGATATCGTGCTGACCCTGACACT
GTTTGAGGACAGAGAGATGATCGAGGAACGGCTGAAAACCTATGCCCACCTGTTCGACGACAAAGTGATG
AAGCAGCTGAAGCGGCGGAGATACACCGGCTGGGGCAGGCTGAGCCGGAAGCTGATCAACGGCATCCGGG
ACAAGCAGTCCGGCAAGACAATCCTGGATTTCCTGAAGTCCGACGGCTTCGCCAACAGAAACTTCATGCA
GCTGATCCACGACGACAGCCTGACCTTTAAAGAGGACATCCAGAAAGCCCAGGTGTCCGGCCAGGGCGAT
AGCCTGCACGAGCACATTGCCAATCTGGCCGGCAGCCCCGCCATTAAGAAGGGCATCCTGCAGACAGTGA
AGGTGGTGGACGAGCTCGTGAAAGTGATGGGCCGGCACAAGCCCGAGAACATCGTGATCGAAATGGCCAG
AGAGAACCAGACCACCCAGAAGGGACAGAAGAACAGCCGCGAGAGAATGAAGCGGATCGAAGAGGGCATC
AAAGAGCTGGGCAGCCAGATCCTGAAAGAACACCCCGTGGAAAACACCCAGCTGCAGAACGAGAAGCTGT
ACCTGTACTACCTGCAGAATGGGCGGGATATGTACGTGGACCAGGAACTGGACATCAACCGGCTGTCCGA
CTACGATGTGGACCATATCGTGCCTCAGAGCTTTCTGAAGGACGACTCCATCGACAACAAGGTGCTGACC
AGAAGCGACAAGAACCGGGGCAAGAGCGACAACGTGCCCTCCGAAGAGGTCGTGAAGAAGATGAAGAACT
ACTGGCGGCAGCTGCTGAACGCCAAGCTGATTACCCAGAGAAAGTTCGACAATCTGACCAAGGCCGAGAG
AGGCGGCCTGAGCGAACTGGATAAGGCCGGCTTCATCAAGAGACAGCTGGTGGAAACCCGGCAGATCACA
AAGCACGTGGCACAGATCCTGGACTCCCGGATGAACACTAAGTACGACGAGAATGACAAGCTGATCCGGG
AAGTGAAAGTGATCACCCTGAAGTCCAAGCTGGTGTCCGATTTCCGGAAGGATTTCCAGTTTTACAAAGT
GCGCGAGATCAACAACTACCACCACGCCCACGACGCCTACCTGAACGCCGTCGTGGGAACCGCCCTGATC
AAAAAGTACCCTAAGCTGGAAAGCGAGTTCGTGTACGGCGACTACAAGGTGTACGACGTGCGGAAGATGA
TCGCCAAGAGCGAGCAGGAAATCGGCAAGGCTACCGCCAAGTACTTCTTCTACAGCAACATCATGAACTT
TTTCAAGACCGAGATTACCCTGGCCAACGGCGAGATCCGGAAGCGGCCTCTGATCGAGACAAACGGCGAA
ACCGGGGAGATCGTGTGGGATAAGGGCCGGGATTTTGCCACCGTGCGGAAAGTGCTGAGCATGCCCCAAG
TGAATATCGTGAAAAAGACCGAGGTGCAGACAGGCGGCTTCAGCAAAGAGTCTATCCGGCCCAAGAGGAA
CAGCGATAAGCTGATCGCCAGAAAGAAGGACTGGGACCCTAAGAAGTACGGCGGCTTCGTGAGCCCCACC
GTGGCCTATTCTGTGCTGGTGGTGGCCAAAGTGGAAAAGGGCAAGTCCAAGAAACTGAAGAGTGTGAAAG
AGCTGCTGGGGATCACCATCATGGAAAGAAGCAGCTTCGAGAAGAATCCCATCGACTTTCTGGAAGCCAA
GGGCTACAAAGAAGTGAAAAAGGACCTGATCATCAAGCTGCCTAAGTACTCCCTGTTCGAGCTGGAAAAC
GGCCGGAAGAGAATGCTGGCCTCTGCCCGGTTCCTGCAGAAGGGAAACGAACTGGCCCTGCCCTCCAAAT
ATGTGAACTTCCTGTACCTGGCCAGCCACTATGAGAAGCTGAAGGGCTCCCCCGAGGATAATGAGCAGAA
ACAGCTGTTTGTGGAACAGCACAAGCACTACCTGGACGAGATCATCGAGCAGATCAGCGAGTTCTCCAAG
AGAGTGATCCTGGCCGACGCTAATCTGGACAAAGTGCTGTCCGCCTACAACAAGCACCGGGATAAGCCCA
TCAGAGAGCAGGCCGAGAATATCATCCACCTGTTTACCCTGACCAATCTGGGAGCCCCTCGGGCCTTCAA
GTACTTTGACACCACCATCGACCGGAAGGTGTACCGGAGCACCAAAGAGGTGCTGGACGCCACCCTGATC
CACCAGAGCATCACCGGCCTGTACGAGACACGGATCGACCTGTCTCAGCTGGGAGGTGACAGCGGCGGGA
GCGGCGGGAGCGGGGGGAGCACTAATCTGAGCGACATCATTGAGAAGGAGACTGGGAAACAGCTGGTCAT
TCAGGAGTCCATCCTGATGCTGCCTGAGGAGGTGGAGGAAGTGATCGGCAACAAGCCAGAGTCTGACATC
CTGGTGCACACCGCCTACGACGAGTCCACAGATGAGAATGTGATGCTGCTGACCTCTGACGCCCCCGAGT
ATAAGCCTTGGGCCCTGGTCATCCAGGATTCTAACGGCGAGAATAAGATCAAGATGCTGAGCGGAGGATC
CGGAGGATCTGGAGGCAGCACCAACCTGTCTGACATCATCGAGAAGGAGACAGGCAAGCAGCTGGTCATC
CAGGAGAGCATCCTGATGCTGCCCGAAGAAGTCGAAGAAGTGATCGGAAACAAGCCTGAGAGCGATATCC
TGGTCCATACCGCCTACGACGAGAGTACCGACGAAAATGTGATGCTGCTGACATCCGACGCCCCAGAGTA
TAAGCCCTGGGCTCTGGTCATCCAGGATTCCAACGGAGAGAACAAAATCAAAATGCTGTCTGGCGGCTCA
AAAAGAACCGCCGACGGCAGCGAATTCGAGCCCAAGAAGAAGAGGAAAGTCGATTACAAAGACGATGACG
ATAAGGGATCCGGCGCAACAAACTTCTCTCTGCTGAAACAAGCCGGAGATGTCGAAGAGAATCCTGGACC
GACCGAGTACAAGCCCACGGTGCGCCTCGCCACCCGCGACGACGTCCCCAGGGCCGTACGCACCCTCGCC
GCCGCGTTCGCCGACTACCCCGCCACGCGCCACACCGTCGATCCGGACCGCCACATCGAGCGGGTCACCG
AGCTGCAAGAACTCTTCCTCACGCGCGTCGGGCTCGACATCGGCAAGGTGTGGGTCGCGGACGACGGCGC
CGCGGTGGCGGTCTGGACCACGCCGGAGAGCGTCGAAGCGGGGGCGGTGTTCGCCGAGATCGGCCCGCGC
ATGGCCGAGTTGAGCGGTTCCCGGCTGGCCGCGCAGCAACAGATGGAAGGCCTCCTGGCGCCGCACCGGC
CCAAGGAGCCCGCGTGGTTCCTGGCCACCGTCGGAGTCTCGCCCGACCACCAGGGCAAGGGTCTGGGCAG
CGCCGTCGTGCTCCCCGGAGTGGAGGCGGCCGAGCGCGCCGGGGTGCCCGCCTTCCTGGAGACCTCCGCG
CCCCGCAACCTCCCCTTCTACGAGCGGCTCGGCTTCACCGTCACCGCCGACGTCGAGGTGCCCGAAGGAC
CGCGCACCTGGTGCATGACCCGCAAGCCCGGTGCCTGAACGCGTTAAGTCGACAATCAACCTCTGGATTA
CAAAATTTGTGAAAGATTGACTGGTATTCTTAACTATGTTGCTCCTTTTACGCTATGTGGATACGCTGCT
TTAATGCCTTTGTATCATGCTATTGCTTCCCGTATGGCTTTCATTTTCTCCTCCTTGTATAAATCCTGGT
TGCTGTCTCTTTATGAGGAGTTGTGGCCCGTTGTCAGGCAACGTGGCGTGGTGTGCACTGTGTTTGCTGA
CGCAACCCCCACTGGTTGGGGCATTGCCACCACCTGTCAGCTCCTTTCCGGGACTTTCGCTTTCCCCCTC
CCTATTGCCACGGCGGAACTCATCGCCGCCTGCCTTGCCCGCTGCTGGACAGGGGCTCGGCTGTTGGGCA
CTGACAATTCCGTGGTGTTGTCGGGGAAATCATCGTCCTTTCCTTGGCTGCTCGCCTGTGTTGCCACCTG
GATTCTGCGCGGGACGTCCTTCTGCTACGTCCCTTCGGCCCTCAATCCAGCGGACCTTCCTTCCCGCGGC
CTGCTGCCGGCTCTGCGGCCTCTTCCGCGTCTTCGCCTTCGCCCTCAGACGAGTCGGATCTCCCTTTGGG
CCGCCTCCCCGCGTCGACTTTAAGACCAATGACTTACAAGGCAGCTGTAGATCTTAGCCACTTTTTAAAA
GAAAAGGGGGGACTGGAAGGGCTAATTCACTCCCAACGAAGACAAGATCTGCTTTTTGCTTGTACTGGGT
CTCTCTGGTTAGACCAGATCTGAGCCTGGGAGCTCTCTGGCTAACTAGGGAACCCACTGCTTAAGCCTCA
ATAAAGCTTGCCTTGAGTGCTTCAAGTAGTGTGTGCCCGTCTGTTGTGTGACTCTGGTAACTAGAGATCC
CTCAGACCCTTTTAGTCAGTGTGGAAAATCTCTAGCAGGGCCCGTTTAAACCCGCTGATCAGCCTCGACT
GTGCCTTCTAGTTGCCAGCCATCTGTTGTTTGCCCCTCCCCCGTGCCTTCCTTGACCCTGGAAGGTGCCA
CTCCCACTGTCCTTTCCTAATAAAATGAGGAAATTGCATCGCATTGTCTGAGTAGGTGTCATTCTATTCT
GGGGGGTGGGGTGGGGCAGGACAGCAAGGGGGAGGATTGGGAAGACAATAGCAGGCATGCTGGGGATGCG
GTGGGCTCTATGGCTTCTGAGGCGGAAAGAACCAGCTGGGGCTCTAGGGGGTATCCCC
[124 nt withheld, positions 11889-12012]
C
[91 nt withheld, positions 12014-12104]
A
[49 nt withheld, positions 12106-12154]
CCTTTGACGTTGGAGTCCACGTTCTTT
[37 nt withheld, positions 12182-12218]
ACCCTATCTCGGTCTATTCTTTTGATTTATAAGGGATTTTGCCGATTTCGGCCTATTGGTTAAAAAATGA
GCTGATTTAACAAAAATTTAACGCGAATTAATTCTGTGGAATGTGTGTCAGTTAGGGTGTGGAAAGTCCC
CAGGCTCCCCAGCAGGCAGAAGTATGCAAAGCATGCATCTCAATTAGTCAGCAACCAGGTGTGGAAAGTC
CCCAGGCTCCCCAGCAGGCAGAAGTATGCAAAGCATGCATCTCAATTAGTCAGCAACCATAGTCCCGCCC
CTAACTCCGCCCATCCCGCCCCTAACTCCGCCCAGTTCCGCCCATTCTCCGCCCCATGGCTGACTAATTT
TTTTTATTTATGCAGAGGCCGAGGCCGCCTCTGCCTCTGAGCTATTCCAGAAGTAGTGAGGAGGCTTTTT
TGGAGGCCTAGGCTTTTGCAAAAAGCTCCCGGGAGCTTGTATATCCATTTTCGGATCTGATCAGCACGTG
TTGACAATTAATCATCGGCATAGTATATCGGCATAGTATAATACGACAAGGTGAGGAACTAAACCATGGC
CAAGTTGACCAGTGCCGTTCCGGTGCTCACCGCGCGCGACGTCGCCGGAGCGGTCGAGTTCTGGACCGAC
CGGCTCGGGTTCTCCCGGGACTTCGTGGAGGACGACTTCGCCGGTGTGGTCCGGGACGACGTGACCCTGT
TCATCAGCGCGGTCCAGGACCAGGTGGTGCCGGACAACACCCTGGCCTGGGTGTGGGTGCGCGGCCTGGA
CGAGCTGTACGCCGAGTGGTCGGAGGTCGTGTCCACGAACTTCCGGGACGCCTCCGGGCCGGCCATGACC
GAGATCGGCGAGCAGCCGTGGGGGCGGGAGTTCGCCCTGCGCGACCCGGCCGGCAACTGCGTGCACTTCG
TGGCCGAGGAGCAGGACTGACACGTGCTACGAGATTTCGATTCCACCGCCGCCTTCTATGAAAGGTTGGG
CTTCGGAATCGTTTTCCGGGACGCCGGCTGGATGATCCTCCAGCGCGGGGATCTCATGCTGGAGTTCTTC
GCCCACCCCAACTTGTTTATTGCAGCTTATAATGGTTACAAATAAAGCAATAGCATCACAAATTTCACAA
ATAAAGCATTTTTTTCACTGCATTCTAGTTGTGGTTTGTCCAAACTCATCAATGTATCTTATCATGTCTG
TATACCGTCGACCTCTAGCTAGAGCTTGGCGTAATCATGGTCATAGCTGTTTCCTGTGTGAAATTGTTAT
CCGCTCACAATTCCACACAACATACGAGCCGGAAGCATAAAGTGTAAAGCCTGGGGTGCCTAATGAGTGA
GCTAACTCACATTAATTGCGTTGCGCTCACTGCCCGCTTTCCAGTCGGGAAACCTGTCGTGCCAGCTGCA
TTAATGAATCGGCCAACGCGCGGGGAGAGGCGGTTTGCGTATTGGGCGCTCTTCCGCTTCCTCGCTCACT
GACTCGCTGCGCTCGGTCGTTCGGCTGCGGCGAGCGGTATCAGCTCACTCAAAGGCGGTAATACGGTTAT
CCACAGAATCAGGGGATAACGCAGGAAAGAACATGTGAGCAAAAGGCCAGCAAAAGGCCAGGAACCGTAA
AAAGGCCGCGTTGCTGGCGTTTTTCCATAGGCTCCGCCCCCCTGACGAGCATCACAAAAATCGACGCTCA
AGTCAGAGGTGGCGAAACCCGACAGGACTATAAAGATACCAGGCGTTTCCCCCTGGAAGCTCCCTCGTGC
GCTCTCCTGTTCCGACCCTGCCGCTTACCGGATACCTGTCCGCCTTTCTCCCTTCGGGAAGCGTGGCGCT
TTCTCATAGCTCACGCTGTAGGTATCTCAGTTCGGTGTAGGTCGTTCGCTCCAAGCTGGGCTGTGTGCAC
GAACCCCCCGTTCAGCCCGACCGCTGCGCCTTATCCGGTAACTATCGTCTTGAGTCCAACCCGGTAAGAC
ACGACTTATCGCCACTGGCAGCAGCCACTGGTAACAGGATTAGCAGAGCGAGGTATGTAGGCGGTGCTAC
AGAGTTCTTGAAGTGGTGGCCTAACTACGGCTACACTAGAAGAACAGTATTTGGTATCTGCGCTCTGCTG
AAGCCAGTTACCTTCGGAAAAAGAGTTGGTAGCTCTTGATCCGGCAAACAAACCACCGCTGGTAGCGGTG
GTTTTTTTGTTTGCAAGCAGCAGATTACGCGCAGAAAAAAAGGATCTCAAGAAGATCCTTTGATCTTTTC
TACGGGGTCTGACGCTCAGTGGAACGAAAACTCACGTTAAGGGATTTTGGTCATGAGATTATCAAAAAGG
ATCTTCACCTAGATCCTTTTAAATTAAAAATGAAGTTTTAAATCAATCTAAAGTATATATGAGTAAACTT
GGTCTGACAGTTACCAATGCTTAATCAGTGAGGCACCTATCTCAGCGATCTGTCTATTTCGTTCATCCAT
AGTTGCCTGACTCCCCGTCGTGTAGATAACTACGATACGGGAGGGCTTACCATCTGGCCCCAGTGCTGCA
ATGATACCGCGAGACCCACGCTCACCGGCTCCAGATTTATCAGCAATAAACCAGCCAGCCGGAAGGGCCG
AGCGCAGAAGTGGTCCTGCAACTTTATCCGCCTCCATCCAGTCTATTAATTGTTGCCGGGAAGCTAGAGT
AAGTAGTTCGCCAGTTAATAGTTTGCGCAACGTTGTTGCCATTGCTACAGGCATCGTGGTGTCACGCTCG
TCGTTTGGTATGGCTTCATTCAGCTCCGGTTCCCAACGATCAAGGCGAGTTACATGATCCCCCATGTTGT
GCAAAAAAGCGGTTAGCTCCTTCGGTCCTCCGATCGTTGTCAGAAGTAAGTTGGCCGCAGTGTTATCACT
CATGGTTATGGCAGCACTGCATAATTCTCTTACTGTCATGCCATCCGTAAGATGCTTTTCTGTGACTGGT
GAGTACTCAACCAAGTCATTCTGAGAATAGTGTATGCGGCGACCGAGTTGCTCTTGCCCGGCGTCAATAC
GGGATAATACCGCGCCACATAGCAGAACTTTAAAAGTGCTCATCATTGGAAAACGTTCTTCGGGGCGAAA
ACTCTCAAGGATCTTACCGCTGTTGAGATCCAGTTCGATGTAACCCACTCGTGCACCCAACTGATCTTCA
GCATCTTTTACTTTCACCAGCGTTTCTGGGTGAGCAAAAACAGGAAGGCAAAATGCCGCAAAAAAGGGAA
TAAGGGCGACACGGAAATGTTGAATACTCATACTCTTCCTTTTTCAATATTATTGAAGCATTTATCAGGG
TTATTGTCTCATGAGCGGATACATATTTGAATGTATTTAGAAAAATAAACAAATAGGGGTTCCGCGCACA
TTTCCCCGAAAAGTGCCACCTGACGTCGACGGATCGGGAGATCTCCCGATCCCCTATGGTGCACTCTCAG
TACAATCTGCTCTGATGCCGCATAGTTAAGCCAGTATCTGCTCCCTGCTTGTGTGTTGGAGGTCGCTGAG
TAGTGCGCGAGCAAAATTTAAGCTACAACAAGGCAAGGCTTGACCGACAATTGCATGAAGAATCTGCTTA
GGGTTAGGCGTTTTGCGCTGCTTCGCGATGTACGGGCCAGATATACGCGTTGACATTGATTATTGACTAG
TTATTAATAGTAATCAATTACGGGGTCATTAGTTCATAGCCCATATATGGAGTTCCGCGTTACATAACTT
ACGGTAAATGGCCCGCCTGGCTGACCGCCCAACGACCCCCGCCCATTGACGTCAATAATGACGTATGTTC
CCATAGTAACGCCAATAGGGACTTTCCATTGACGTCAATGGGTGGAGTATTTACGGTAAACTGCCCACTT
GGCAGTACATCAAGTGTATCATATGCCAAGTACGCCCCCTATTGACGTCAATGACGGTAAATGGCCCGCC
TGGCATTATGCCCAGTACATGACCTTATGGGACTTTCCTACTTGGCAGTACATCTACGTATTAGTCATCG
CTATTACCATGG
